>Addgene plasmid #57259 | Dronpa-Actin-C-18 | depositor partial sequence | sequence record 88396 | insert sequence
GACCGTCAGATCCGCTAGCGCTACCGGTCGCCACCATGGTGAGTGTGATTAAACCAGACATGAAGATCAA
GCTGCGTATGGAAGGCGCTGTAAATGGACACCCGTTCGCGATTGAAGGAGTTGGCCTTGGGAAGCCTTTC
GAGGGAAAACAGAGTATGGACCTTAAAGTCAAAGAAGGCGGACCTCTGCCTTTCGCCTATGACATCTTGA
CAACTGTGTTCTGTTACGGCAACAGGGTATTCGCCAAATACCCAGAAAATATAGTAGACTATTTCAAGCA
GTCGTTTCCTGAGGGCTACTCTTGGGAACGAAGCATGAATTACGAAGACGGGGGCATTTGTAACGCGACA
AACGACATAACCCTGGATGGTGACTGTTATATCTATGAAATTCGATTTGATGGTGTGAACTTTCCTGCCA
ATGGTCCAGTTATGCAGAAGAGGACTGTGAAATGGGAGCCATCCACTGAGAAATTGTATGTGCGTGATGG
AGTGCTGAAGGGTGATGTTAACATGGCTCTGTCGCTTGAAGGAGGTGGCCATTACCGATGTGACTTCAAA
ACTACTTATAAAGCTAAGAAGGTTGTCCAGTTGCCAGACTATCACTTTGTGGACCACCACATTGAGATTA
AAAGCCACGACAAAGATTACAGTAATGTTAATCTGCATGAGCACGCCGAAGCGCATTCTGAGCTGCCGAG
GCAGGCCAAGTCCGGACTCAGATCTGGCAGCGGTGGAGGCAGCGCATCCGGCGGAAGCGGAAGCGATGAT
GATATCGCCGCGCTCGTCGTCGACAACGGCTCCGGCATGTGCAAGGCCGGCTTCGCGGGCGACGATGCCC
CCCGGGCCGTCTTCCCCTCCATCGTGGGGCGCCCCAGGCACCAGGGCGTGATGGTGGGCATGGGTCAGAA
GGATTCCTATGTGGGCGACGAGGCCCAGAGCAAGAGAGGCATCCTCACCCTGAAGTACCCCATCGAGCAC
GGCATCGTCACCAACTGGGACGACATGGAGAAAATCTGGCACCACACCTTCTACAATGAGCTGCGTGTGG
CTCCCGAGGAGCACCCCGTGCTGCTGACCGAGGCCCCCCTGAACCCCAAGGCCAACCGCGAGAAGATGAC
CCAGATCATGTTTGAGACCTTCAACACCCCAGCCATGTACGTTGCTATCCAGGCTGTGCTATCCCTGTAC
GCCTCTGGCCGTACCACTGGCATCGTGATGGACTCCGGTGACGGGGTCACCCACACTGTGCCCATCTACG
AGGGGTATGCCCTCCCCCATGCCATCCTGCGTCTGGACCTGGCTGGCCGGGACCTGACTGACTACCTCAT
GAAGATCCTCACCGAGCGCGGCTACAGCTTCACCACCACGGCCGAGCGGGAAATCGTGCGTGACATTAAG
GAGAAGCTGTGCTACGTCGCCCTGGACTTCGAGCAAGAGATGGCCACGGCTGCTTCCAGCTCCTCCCTGG
AGAAGAGCTACGAGCTGCCTGACGGCCAGGTCATCACCATTGGCAATGAGCGGTTCCGCTGCCCTGAGGC
ACTCTTCCAGCCTTCCTTCCTGGGCATGGAGTCCTGTGGCATCCACGAAACTACCTTCAACTCCATCATG
AAGTGTGACGTGGACATCCGCAAAGACCTGTACGCCAACACAGTGCTGTCTGGCGGCACCACCATGTACC
CTGGCATTGCCGACAGGATGCAGAAGGAGATCACTGCCCTGGCACCCAGCACAATGAAGATCAAGATCAT
TGCTCCTCCTGAGCGCAAGTACTCCGTGTGGATCGGCGGCTCCATCCTGGCCTCGCTGTCCACCTTCCAG
CAGATGTGGATCAGCAAGCAGGAGTATGACGAGTCCGGCCCCTCCATCGTCCACCGCAAATGCTTCTAGG
GATCCACCGGATCTAGATAACTGATCATAATCAGCCA
