>Addgene plasmid #57259 | Dronpa-Actin-C-18 | addgene partial sequence | sequence record 106333 | CMV-F 5'-CGCAAATGGGCGGTAGGCGTG-3'
AGCAGAGCTGGTTTAGTGAACCGTCAGATCCGCTAGCGCTACCGGTCGCCACCATGGTGAGTGTGATTAA
ACCAGACATGAAGATCAAGCTGCGTATGGAAGGCGCTGTAAATGGACACCCGTTCGCGATTGAAGGAGTT
GGCCTTGGGAAGCCTTTCGAGGGAAAACAGAGTATGGACCTTAAAGTCAAAGAAGGCGGACCTCTGCCTT
TCGCCTATGACATCTTGACAACTGTGTTCTGTTACGGCAACAGGGTATTCGCCAAATACCCAGAAAATAT
AGTAGACTATTTCAAGCAGTCGTTTCCTGAGGGCTACTCTTGGGAACGAAGCATGAATTACGAAGACGGG
GGCATTTGTAACGCGACAAACGACATAACCCTGGATGGTGACTGTTATATCTATGAAATTCGATTTGATG
GTGTGAACTTTCCTGCCAATGGTCCAGTTATGCAGAAGAGGACTGTGAAATGGGAGCCATCCACTGAGAA
ATTGTATGTGCGTGATGGAGTGCTGAAGGGTGATGTTAACATGGCTCTGTCGCTTGAAGGAGGTGGCCAT
TACCGATGTGACTTCAAAACTACTTATAAAGCTAAGAAGGTTGTCCAGTTGCCAGACTATCACTTTGTGG
ACCACCACATTGAGATTAAAAGCCACGACAAAGATTACAGTAATGTTAATCTGCATGAGCACGCCGAAGC
GCATTCTGAGCTGCCGAGGCAGGCCAAGTCCGGACTCAGATCTGGCAGCGGTGGAGGCAGCGCATCCGGC
GGAAGCGGAAGCGATGATGATATCGCCGCGCTCGTCGTCGACAACGGCTCCGGCATGTGCAAGGCCGGCT
TCGCGGGCGACGATGCCCCCCGGGCCGTCTTCCCCTCCATCGTGGGGCGCCCC
