[The description below was written by a language model from this plasmid's Addgene catalogue record.]
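Description:
Dronpa-Actin-C-18 is a mammalian expression plasmid built on the Dronpa-C1 backbone (about 4.75 kb without insert). It is a C1-style fluorescent protein fusion vector in which the gene of interest is placed downstream of the fluorescent protein coding sequence. The plasmid is maintained at high copy in E. coli under kanamycin selection. It also carries a neomycin resistance marker, so transfected mammalian cells can be selected with G418, for example to derive stable lines. The record does not include a feature table, so the origin of replication and polyadenylation elements are not listed explicitly, although the 3′ sequencing primer implies an SV40 polyadenylation signal downstream of the insert.

The payload is human beta-actin (ACTB, corresponding to the NM_001101.3 transcript) expressed from the CMV promoter, a strong constitutive promoter in most mammalian cell types. Dronpa is fused to the N terminus of actin. The "C-18" in the name probably refers to this orientation and to the length of the linker between the two proteins, but the record does not state this. Dronpa is a green fluorescent protein, with a recorded excitation of 503 nm and emission of 518 nm. It is generally known for reversible photoswitching between bright and dark states.

The stated purpose is localization to actin. The fusion protein incorporates into the actin cytoskeleton and labels filamentous structures in live or fixed cells for fluorescence microscopy. Because Dronpa is photoswitchable, fusions of this kind are commonly used in tracking experiments and super-resolution imaging, although the record does not name a specific application. The cloning method is recorded as unknown.
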