Addgene plasmid #57259: Dronpa-Actin-C-18
Purpose: Localization: Actin, Excitation: 503, Emission: 518
Depositing lab: Michael Davidson. Depositing organization: Florida State University, Tallahassee.
Backbone
  Vector backbone: Dronpa-C1
  Backbone size w/o insert (bp): 4750
  Vector type: Mammalian Expression
  Selectable markers: Neomycin (select with G418)
Growth in bacteria
  Bacterial resistance: Kanamycin, 50 μg/mL
  Growth temperature: 37°C
  Growth strain: DH5alpha
  Copy number: High Copy
Gene/Insert
  Gene/Insert name: Actin (alt name: NM_001101.3)
  Species: H. sapiens (human)
  Entrez Gene: ACTB (a.k.a. BKRNS, BNS, BRWS1, CSMH, DDS1, PS1TP5BP1, THC8)
  Promoter: CMV
  Tag / fusion protein: Dronpa (N terminal on backbone)
  Cloning method: Unknown
  Sequencing primers: 5′ CMV-F; 3′ SV40pA-R
Terms and licenses: Academic/Nonprofit Terms; Industry Terms
Depositor comments: . Excitation = 503; Emission = 518
How to cite: Dronpa-Actin-C-18 was a gift from Michael Davidson (Addgene plasmid # 57259 ; http://n2t.net/addgene:57259 ; RRID:Addgene_57259)
